>Addgene plasmid #81429 | pDONR223_JMJD5_p.A230T | addgene full sequence | sequence record 168256 | Addgene NGS Result
GGCAGTTCCCTACTCTCGCGTTAACGCTAGCATGGATGTTTTCCCAGTCACGACGTTGTAAAACGACGGC
CAGTCTTAAGCTCGGGCCCCAAATAATGATTTTATTTTGACTGATAGTGACCTGTTCGTTGCAACAAATT
GATGAGCAATGCTTTTTTATAATGCCAACTTTGTACAAAAAAGTTGGCACCATGGCTGGAGACACCCACT
GCCCCGCAGAGCCCCTGGCCAGAGAAGGCACTTTATGGGAGGCCCTCAGGGCGCTCCTGCCGCACAGTAA
AGAAGACCTGAAGTTGGACCTCGGGGAGAAAGTGGAGAGGAGCGTGGTGACATTGTTGCAGCGAGCCACT
GAGCTCTTCTACGAGGGCAGGAGGGACGAGTGTCTGCAGAGCAGCGAGGTGATCCTGGACTACTCCTGGG
AGAAGCTCAACACGGGCACATGGCAGGACGTAGACAAAGACTGGCGCCGGGTCTACGCCATCGGCTGCCT
CCTGAAAGCCCTGTGTCTGTGCCAGGCACCTGAGGATGCCAACACTGTGGCCGCAGCCCTGCGGGTCTGT
GACATGGGCCTGCTGATGGGGGCAGCCATCCTGGGGGACATCCTTCTTAAAGTCGCTGCCATCCTCCAGA
CACACCTCCCTGGAAAGAGGCCTGCCCGTGGCTCCCTCCCAGAGCAACCCTGCACAAAGAAAGCAAGGGC
GGACCATGGTTTGATTCCAGATGTGAAGTTAGAAAAAACAGTCCCCCGGCTGCACCGTCCGTCCCTCCAG
CATTTCAGGGAGCAGTTTTTGGTTCCAGGGAGGCCCGTGATCCTGAAAGGCGTGGCTGACCACTGGCCGT
GCATGCAGAAGTGGAGTTTGGAGTATATCCAGGAGATCACTGGCTGCCGAACTGTCCCAGTGGAAGTTGG
TTCGAGGTACACAGATGAGGAATGGTCCCAGACCCTCATGACGGTCAACGAGTTCATCAGCAAATACATC
GTGAATGAGCCAAGGGACGTCGGGTACCTTGCTCAGCACCAGCTCTTTGACCAGATCCCGGAGTTGAAGC
AGGACATCAGCATCCCCGACTACTGCAGCCTGGGCGATGGGGAGGAGGAGGAAATCACCATCAATGCCTG
GTTTGGTCCCCAGGGAACCATCTCCCCACTACATCAGGATCCCCAGCAAAACTTCCTAGTGCAGGTGATG
GGGAGGAAGTACATCCGGCTGTATTCCCCGCAGGAGTCAGGGGCTCTGTACCCTCATGACACGCACCTTC
TCCATAACACGAGCCAGGTTGACGTGGAGAATCCCGACCTGGAAAAGTTCCCCAAGTTTGCCAAGGCCCC
ATTCCTGTCCTGCATCCTGTCTCCTGGAGAGATCCTGTTCATCCCGGTGAAATACTGGCATTACGTGCGG
GCTCTGGATTTGAGCTTCTCGGTCAGCTTCTGGTGGTCGTGATTGCCAACTTTCTTGTACAAAGTTGGCA
TTATAAGAAAGCATTGCTTATCAATTTGTTGCAACGAACAGGTCACTATCAGTCAAAATAAAATCATTAT
TTGCCATCCAGCTGATATCCCCTATAGTGAGTCGTATTACATGGTCATAGCTGTTTCCTGGCAGCTCTGG
CCCGTGTCTCAAAATCTCTGATGTTACATTGCACAAGATAAAAATATATCATCATGCCTCCTCTAGACCA
GCCAGGACAGAAATGCCTCGACTTCGCTGCTACCCAAGGTTGCCGGGTGACGCACACCGTGGAAACGGAT
GAAGGCACGAACCCAGTGGACATAAGCCTGTTCGGTTCGTAAGCTGTAATGCAAGTAGCGTATGCGCTCA
CGCAACTGGTCCAGAACCTTGACCGAACGCAGCGGTGGTAACGGCGCAGTGGCGGTTTTCATGGCTTGTT
ATGACTGTTTTTTTGGGGTACAGTCTATGCCTCGGGCATCCAAGCAGCAAGCGCGTTACGCCGTGGGTCG
ATGTTTGATGTTATGGAGCAGCAACGATGTTACGCAGCAGGGCAGTCGCCCTAAAACAAAGTTAAACATT
ATGAGGGAAGCGGTGATCGCCGAAGTATCGACTCAACTATCAGAGGTAGTTGGCGTCATCGAGCGCCATC
TCGAACCGACGTTGCTGGCCGTACATTTGTACGGCTCCGCAGTGGATGGCGGCCTGAAGCCACACAGTGA
TATTGATTTGCTGGTTACGGTGACCGTAAGGCTTGATGAAACAACGCGGCGAGCTTTGATCAACGACCTT
TTGGAAACTTCGGCTTCCCCTGGAGAGAGCGAGATTCTCCGCGCTGTAGAAGTCACCATTGTTGTGCACG
ACGACATCATTCCGTGGCGTTATCCAGCTAAGCGCGAACTGCAATTTGGAGAATGGCAGCGCAATGACAT
TCTTGCAGGTATCTTCGAGCCAGCCACGATCGACATTGATCTGGCTATCTTGCTGACAAAAGCAAGAGAA
CATAGCGTTGCCTTGGTAGGTCCAGCGGCGGAGGAACTCTTTGATCCGGTTCCTGAACAGGATCTATTTG
AGGCGCTAAATGAAACCTTAACGCTATGGAACTCGCCGCCCGACTGGGCTGGCGATGAGCGAAATGTAGT
GCTTACGTTGTCCCGCATTTGGTACAGCGCAGTAACCGGCAAAATCGCGCCGAAGGATGTCGCTGCCGAC
TGGGCAATGGAGCGCCTGCCGGCCCAGTATCAGCCCGTCATACTTGAAGCTAGACAGGCTTATCTTGGAC
AAGAAGAAGATCGCTTGGCCTCGCGCGCAGATCAGTTGGAAGAATTTGTCCACTACGTGAAAGGCGAGAT
CACCAAGGTAGTCGGCAAATAACCCTCGAGCCACCCATGACCAAAATCCCTTAACGTGAGTTACGCGTCG
TTCCACTGAGCGTCAGACCCCGTAGAAAAGATCAAAGGATCTTCTTGAGATCCTTTTTTTCTGCGCGTAA
TCTGCTGCTTGCAAACAAAAAAACCACCGCTACCAGCGGTGGTTTGTTTGCCGGATCAAGAGCTACCAAC
TCTTTTTCCGAAGGTAACTGGCTTCAGCAGAGCGCAGATACCAAATACTGTTCTTCTAGTGTAGCCGTAG
TTAGGCCACCACTTCAAGAACTCTGTAGCACCGCCTACATACCTCGCTCTGCTAATCCTGTTACCAGTGG
CTGCTGCCAGTGGCGATAAGTCGTGTCTTACCGGGTTGGACTCAAGACGATAGTTACCGGATAAGGCGCA
GCGGTCGGGCTGAACGGGGGGTTCGTGCACACAGCCCAGCTTGGAGCGAACGACCTACACCGAACTGAGA
TACCTACAGCGTGAGCTATGAGAAAGCGCCACGCTTCCCGAAGGGAGAAAGGCGGACAGGTATCCGGTAA
GCGGCAGGGTCGGAACAGGAGAGCGCACGAGGGAGCTTCCAGGGGGAAACGCCTGGTATCTTTATAGTCC
TGTCGGGTTTCGCCACCTCTGACTTGAGCGTCGATTTTTGTGATGCTCGTCAGGGGGGCGGAGCCTATGG
AAAAACGCCAGCAACGCGGCCTTTTTACGGTTCCTGGCCTTTTGCTGGCCTTTTGCTCACATGTTCTTTC
CTGCGTTATCCCCTGATTCTGTGGATAACCGTATTACCGCCTTTGAGTGAGCTGATACCGCTCGCCGCAG
CCGAACGACCGAGCGCAGCGAGTCAGTGAGCGAGGAAGCGGAAGAGCGCCCAATACGCAAACCGCCTCTC
CCCGCGCGTTGGCCGATTCATTAATGCAGCTGGCACGACAGGTTTCCCGACTGGAAAGCGGGCAGTGAGC
GCAACGCAATTAATACGCGTACCGCTAGCCAGGAAGAGTTTGTAGAAACGCAAAAAGGCCATCCGTCAGG
ATGGCCTTCTGCTTAGTTTGATGCCTGGCAGTTTATGGCGGGCGTCCTGCCCGCCACCCTCCGGGCCGTT
GCTTCACAACGTTCAAATCCGCTCCCGGCGGATTTGTCCTACTCAGGAGAGCGTTCACCGACAAACAACA
GATAAAACGAAAGGCCCAGTCTTCCGACTGAGCCTTTCGTTTTATTTGATGCCT
Features (pLannotate 1.2.2; 12 found; start..end, strand, type, name):
     38..74      -  CDS            lacZα (fragment): LacZα fragment of β-galactosidase; lacZ fragment
     91..186     +  protein_bind   attL3: mutant version of attL; recombination site for the Gateway® LR reaction LR Clonase™
    192..1439    +  CDS            KDM8: KDM8_HUMAN - Also known as JMJD5 From Homo sapiens (Human).
   1447..1542    -  protein_bind   attL3: mutant version of attL; recombination site for the Gateway® LR reaction LR Clonase™
   1561..1579    -  promoter       T7 promoter: promoter for bacteriophage T7 RNA polymerase
   1769..1792    +  promoter       Pc promoter (fragment): intI1 (promoter lies within the coding sequence); class 1 integron promoter
   1968..2024    +  CDS            GmR (fragment): gentamycin acetyltransferase; aacC1; confers resistance to gentamycin
   2031..2822    +  CDS            SmR: aminoglycoside adenylyltransferase (Murphy, 1985); aadA; confers resistance to spectinomycin and streptomycin
   2915..3503    +  rep_origin     ori: high-copy-number ColE1/pMB1/pBR322/pUC origin of replication
   3686..3778    +  CDS            lacI (fragment): lac repressor; lacI; The lac repressor binds to the lac operator to inhibit transcription in E. coli. This inhibition can be relieved by adding lactose or isopropyl-β-D-thiogalactopyranoside (IPTG).
   3833..3860    -  terminator     rrnB T2 terminator: transcription terminator T2 from the E. coli rrnB gene
   3992..4035    +  terminator     rrnB T1 terminator: Escherichia coli rrnB; transcription terminator T1 from the E. coli rrnB gene
