[The description below was written by a language model from this plasmid's Addgene catalogue record and pLannotate feature annotations shown in this document.]
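Description:
pDONR223_JMJD5_p.A230T is a Gateway entry clone built on the Invitrogen pDONR223 backbone, carrying the human JMJD5 open reading frame (official gene symbol KDM8) with an A230T missense substitution. It is a roughly 4 kb bacterial plasmid maintained at high copy in E. coli through a ColE1/pUC-type origin and selected with spectinomycin via the aadA (SmR) aminoglycoside adenylyltransferase gene. That gene sits downstream of a fragment of a class 1 integron Pc promoter and a remnant of a gentamicin resistance gene. The annotation also picks up short lacZα and lacI fragments, and rrnB T1 and T2 terminators, which help insulate the cloning region from read-through transcription.

The KDM8 coding sequence is flanked on both sides by attL recombination sites in opposite orientations. The annotation tool labels both as an attL3 variant, so the exact site identities should be checked against the sequence. These sites allow the ORF to be moved by an LR Clonase reaction into any compatible Gateway destination vector. The record lists no promoter for the insert, so the clone is a shuttle and archival form rather than an expression construct. A T7 promoter lies just outside the downstream att site and points back toward the insert. The ORF is in the "closed" configuration, with a stop codon immediately after the coding sequence, so it will not read through into C-terminal tags supplied by a destination vector.

The plasmid belongs to the Target Accelerator Plasmid Collection, a set of wild-type and mutant alleles assembled for systematic functional testing of rare cancer-associated variants. Its typical use is transfer of the A230T allele into expression vectors for comparison with wild-type JMJD5.
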