Addgene plasmid #81429: pDONR223_JMJD5_p.A230T
Purpose: Gateway Donor vector containing JMJD5 ,part of the Target Accelerator Plasmid Collection.
Depositing lab: Jesse Boehm & William Hahn & David Root. Depositing organization: Broad Institute. Publication: Systematic Functional Interrogation of Rare Cancer Variants Identifies Oncogenic Alleles. Kim E, Ilic N, Shrestha Y, Zou L, Kamburov A, Zhu C, Yang X, Lubonja R, Tran N, Nguyen C, Lawrence MS, Piccioni F, Bagul M, Doench JG, Chouinard CR, Wu X, Hogstrom L, Natoli T, Tamayo P, Horn H, Corsello SM, Lage K, Root DE, Subramanian A, Golub TR, Getz G, Boehm JS, Hahn WC. Cancer Discov. 2016 Jul;6(7):714-26. doi: 10.1158/2159-8290.CD-16-0160. Epub 2016 May 4. PubMed 27147599.
Backbone
  Vector backbone: pDONR223
  Backbone manufacturer: Invitrogen
  Backbone size w/o insert (bp): 2790
  Vector type: Gateway Entry vector
Growth in bacteria
  Bacterial resistance: Spectinomycin, 50 μg/mL
  Growth temperature: 37°C
  Growth strain: DH5alpha
  Copy number: High Copy
Gene/Insert
  Gene/Insert name: JMJD5
  Species: H. sapiens (human)
  Mutation: A230T
  GenBank ID: NM_024773.2
  Entrez Gene: KDM8 (a.k.a. JMJD5)
  Promoter: None
  Cloning method: Gateway Cloning
  Sequencing primers: 5′ M13pUC-fwd; 3′ M13-Rev
Terms and licenses: Academic/Nonprofit Terms; Industry Terms: Not Available to Industry
Depositor comments: Closed state: stop codon immediately follows insert
How to cite: pDONR223_JMJD5_p.A230T was a gift from Jesse Boehm & William Hahn & David Root (Addgene plasmid # 81429 ; http://n2t.net/addgene:81429 ; RRID:Addgene_81429)
