>Addgene plasmid #81429 | pDONR223_JMJD5_p.A230T | depositor partial sequence | sequence record 154748 | Insert sequence
ATGGCTGGAGACACCCACTGCCCCGCAGAGCCCCTGGCCAGAGAAGGCACTTTATGGGAGGCCCTCAGGG
CGCTCCTGCCGCACAGTAAAGAAGACCTGAAGTTGGACCTCGGGGAGAAAGTGGAGAGGAGCGTGGTGAC
ATTGTTGCAGCGAGCCACTGAGCTCTTCTACGAGGGCAGGAGGGACGAGTGTCTGCAGAGCAGCGAGGTG
ATCCTGGACTACTCCTGGGAGAAGCTCAACACGGGCACATGGCAGGACGTAGACAAAGACTGGCGCCGGG
TCTACGCCATCGGCTGCCTCCTGAAAGCCCTGTGTCTGTGCCAGGCACCTGAGGATGCCAACACTGTGGC
CGCAGCCCTGCGGGTCTGTGACATGGGCCTGCTGATGGGGGCAGCCATCCTGGGGGACATCCTTCTTAAA
GTCGCTGCCATCCTCCAGACACACCTCCCTGGAAAGAGGCCTGCCCGTGGCTCCCTCCCAGAGCAACCCT
GCACAAAGAAAGCAAGGGCGGACCATGGTTTGATTCCAGATGTGAAGTTAGAAAAAACAGTCCCCCGGCT
GCACCGTCCGTCCCTCCAGCATTTCAGGGAGCAGTTTTTGGTTCCAGGGAGGCCCGTGATCCTGAAAGGC
GTGGCTGACCACTGGCCGTGCATGCAGAAGTGGAGTTTGGAGTATATCCAGGAGATCACTGGCTGCCGAA
CTGTCCCAGTGGAAGTTGGTTCGAGGTACACAGATGAGGAATGGTCCCAGACCCTCATGACGGTCAACGA
GTTCATCAGCAAATACATCGTGAATGAGCCAAGGGACGTCGGGTACCTTGCTCAGCACCAGCTCTTTGAC
CAGATCCCGGAGTTGAAGCAGGACATCAGCATCCCCGACTACTGCAGCCTGGGCGATGGGGAGGAGGAGG
AAATCACCATCAATGCCTGGTTTGGTCCCCAGGGAACCATCTCCCCACTACATCAGGATCCCCAGCAAAA
CTTCCTAGTGCAGGTGATGGGGAGGAAGTACATCCGGCTGTATTCCCCGCAGGAGTCAGGGGCTCTGTAC
CCTCATGACACGCACCTTCTCCATAACACGAGCCAGGTTGACGTGGAGAATCCCGACCTGGAAAAGTTCC
CCAAGTTTGCCAAGGCCCCATTCCTGTCCTGCATCCTGTCTCCTGGAGAGATCCTGTTCATCCCGGTGAA
ATACTGGCATTACGTGCGGGCTCTGGATTTGAGCTTCTCGGTCAGCTTCTGGTGGTCG
